>Addgene plasmid #177426 | Venus-Bik-L61G-pEGFP-C1 | addgene full sequence | sequence record 348449 | Addgene NGS Result
TAGTTATTAATAGTAATCAATTACGGGGTCATTAGTTCATAGCCCATATATGGAGTTCCGCGTTACATAA
CTTACGGTAAATGGCCCGCCTGGCTGACCGCCCAACGACCCCCGCCCATTGACGTCAATAATGACGTATG
TTCCCATAGTAACGCCAATAGGGACTTTCCATTGACGTCAATGGGTGGAGTATTTACGGTAAACTGCCCA
CTTGGCAGTACATCAAGTGTATCATATGCCAAGTACGCCCCCTATTGACGTCAATGACGGTAAATGGCCC
GCCTGGCATTATGCCCAGTACATGACCTTATGGGACTTTCCTACTTGGCAGTACATCTACGTATTAGTCA
TCGCTATTACCATGGTGATGCGGTTTTGGCAGTACATCAATGGGCGTGGATAGCGGTTTGACTCACGGGG
ATTTCCAAGTCTCCACCCCATTGACGTCAATGGGAGTTTGTTTTGGCACCAAAATCAACGGGACTTTCCA
AAATGTCGTAACAACTCCGCCCCATTGACGCAAATGGGCGGTAGGCGTGTACGGTGGGAGGTCTATATAA
GCAGAGCTGGTTTAGTGAACCGTCAGATCCGCTAGCGCTACCGGTCGCCACCATGGTGAGCAAGGGCGAG
GAGCTGTTCACCGGGGTGGTGCCCATCCTGGTCGAGCTGGACGGCGACGTAAACGGCCACAAGTTCAGCG
TGTCCGGCGAGGGCGAGGGCGATGCCACCTACGGCAAGCTGACCCTGAAGCTGATCTGCACCACCGGCAA
GCTGCCCGTGCCCTGGCCCACCCTCGTGACCACCCTGGGCTACGGCCTGCAGTGCTTCGCCCGCTACCCC
GACCACATGAAGCAGCACGACTTCTTCAAGTCCGCCATGCCCGAAGGCTACGTCCAGGAGCGCACCATCT
TCTTCAAGGACGACGGCAACTACAAGACCCGCGCCGAGGTGAAGTTCGAGGGCGACACCCTGGTGAACCG
CATCGAGCTGAAGGGCATCGACTTCAAGGAGGACGGCAACATCCTGGGGCACAAGCTGGAGTACAACTAC
AACAGCCACAACGTCTATATCACCGCCGACAAGCAGAAGAACGGCATCAAGGCCAACTTCAAGATCCGCC
ACAACATCGAGGACGGCGGCGTGCAGCTCGCCGACCACTACCAGCAGAACACCCCCATCGGCGACGGCCC
CGTGCTGCTGCCCGACAACCACTACCTGAGCTACCAGTCCGCCCTGAGCAAAGACCCCAACGAGAAGCGC
GATCACATGGTCCTGCTGGAACGCGTGACCGCCGCCGGGATCACTCTCGGCATGGACGAGCTGTACAAGT
CTGGACTCAGATCCCGAGGAGGCATGTCTGAAGTAAGACCCCTCTCCAGAGACATCTTGATGGAGACCCT
CCTGTATGAGCAGCTCCTGGAACCCCCGACCATGGAGGTTCTTGGCATGACTGACTCTGAAGAGGACCTG
GACCCTATGGAGGACTTCGATTCTTTGGAATGCATGGAGGGCAGTGACGCATTGGCCCTGCGGGGCGCCT
GCATCGGGGACGAGATGGACGTGAGCCTCAGGGCCCCGCGCCTGGCCCAGCTCTCCGAGGTGGCCATGCA
CAGCCTGGGTCTGGCTTTCATCTACGACCAGACTGAGGACATCAGGGATGTTCTTAGAAGTTTCATGGAC
GGTTTCACCACACTTAAGGAGAACATAATGAGGTTCTGGAGATCCCCGAACCCCGGGTCCTGGGTGTCCT
GCGAACAGGTGCTGCTGGCGCTGCTGCTGCTGCTGGCGCTGCTGCTGCCGCTGCTCAGCGGGGGCCTGCA
CCTGCTGCTCAAGTGACTCGAGCTCAAGCTTCGAATTCTGCAGTCGACGGTACCGCGGGCCCGGGATCCA
CCGGATCTAGATAACTGATCATAATCAGCCATACCACATTTGTAGAGGTTTTACTTGCTTTAAAAAACCT
CCCACACCTCCCCCTGAACCTGAAACATAAAATGAATGCAATTGTTGTTGTTAACTTGTTTATTGCAGCT
TATAATGGTTACAAATAAAGCAATAGCATCACAAATTTCACAAATAAAGCATTTTTTTCACTGCATTCTA
GTTGTGGTTTGTCCAAACTCATCAATGTATCTTAAGGCGTAAATTGTAAGCGTTAATATTTTGTTAAAAT
TCGCGTTAAATTTTTGTTAAATCAGCTCATTTTTTAACCAATAGGCCGAAATCGGCAAAATCCCTTATAA
ATCAAAAGAATAGACCGAGATAGGGT
[37 nt withheld, positions 2267-2303]
AAAGAACGTGGACTCCAACGTCAAAGG
[49 nt withheld, positions 2331-2379]
T
[91 nt withheld, positions 2381-2471]
G
[124 nt withheld, positions 2473-2596]
CAGGTGGCACTTTTCGGGGAAATGTGCGCGGAACCCCTATTTGTTTATTTTTCTAAATACATTCAAATAT
GTATCCGCTCATGAGACAATAACCCTGATAAATGCTTCAATAATATTGAAAAAGGAAGAGTCCTGAGGCG
GAAAGAACCAGCTGTGGAATGTGTGTCAGTTAGGGTGTGGAAAGTCCCCAGGCTCCCCAGCAGGCAGAAG
TATGCAAAGCATGCATCTCAATTAGTCAGCAACCAGGTGTGGAAAGTCCCCAGGCTCCCCAGCAGGCAGA
AGTATGCAAAGCATGCATCTCAATTAGTCAGCAACCATAGTCCCGCCCCTAACTCCGCCCATCCCGCCCC
TAACTCCGCCCAGTTCCGCCCATTCTCCGCCCCATGGCTGACTAATTTTTTTTATTTATGCAGAGGCCGA
GGCCGCCTCGGCCTCTGAGCTATTCCAGAAGTAGTGAGGAGGCTTTTTTGGAGGCCTAGGCTTTTGCAAA
GATCGATCAAGAGACAGGATGAGGATCGTTTCGCATGATTGAACAAGATGGATTGCACGCAGGTTCTCCG
GCCGCTTGGGTGGAGAGGCTATTCGGCTATGACTGGGCACAACAGACAATCGGCTGCTCTGATGCCGCCG
TGTTCCGGCTGTCAGCGCAGGGGCGCCCGGTTCTTTTTGTCAAGACCGACCTGTCCGGTGCCCTGAATGA
ACTGCAAGACGAGGCAGCGCGGCTATCGTGGCTGGCCACGACGGGCGTTCCTTGCGCAGCTGTGCTCGAC
GTTGTCACTGAAGCGGGAAGGGACTGGCTGCTATTGGGCGAAGTGCCGGGGCAGGATCTCCTGTCATCTC
ACCTTGCTCCTGCCGAGAAAGTATCCATCATGGCTGATGCAATGCGGCGGCTGCATACGCTTGATCCGGC
TACCTGCCCATTCGACCACCAAGCGAAACATCGCATCGAGCGAGCACGTACTCGGATGGAAGCCGGTCTT
GTCGATCAGGATGATCTGGACGAAGAGCATCAGGGGCTCGCGCCAGCCGAACTGTTCGCCAGGCTCAAGG
CGAGCATGCCCGACGGCGAGGATCTCGTCGTGACCCATGGCGATGCCTGCTTGCCGAATATCATGGTGGA
AAATGGCCGCTTTTCTGGATTCATCGACTGTGGCCGGCTGGGTGTGGCGGACCGCTATCAGGACATAGCG
TTGGCTACCCGTGATATTGCTGAAGAGCTTGGCGGCGAATGGGCTGACCGCTTCCTCGTGCTTTACGGTA
TCGCCGCTCCCGATTCGCAGCGCATCGCCTTCTATCGCCTTCTTGACGAGTTCTTCTGAGCGGGACTCTG
GGGTTCGAAATGACCGACCAAGCGACGCCCAACCTGCCATCACGAGATTTCGATTCCACCGCCGCCTTCT
ATGAAAGGTTGGGCTTCGGAATCGTTTTCCGGGACGCCGGCTGGATGATCCTCCAGCGCGGGGATCTCAT
GCTGGAGTTCTTCGCCCACCCTAGGGGGAGGCTAACTGAAACACGGAAGGAGACAATACCGGAAGGAACC
CGCGCTATGACGGCAATAAAAAGACAGAATAAAACGCACGGTGTTGGGTCGTTTGTTCATAAACGCGGGG
TTCGGTCCCAGGGCTGGCACTCTGTCGATACCCCACCGAGACCCCATTGGGGCCAATACGCCCGCGTTTC
TTCCTTTTCCCCACCCCACCCCCCAAGTTCGGGTGAAGGCCCAGGGCTCGCAGCCAACGTCGGGGCGGCA
GGCCCTGCCATAGCCTCAGGTTACTCATATATACTTTAGATTGATTTAAAACTTCATTTTTAATTTAAAA
GGATCTAGGTGAAGATCCTTTTTGATAATCTCATGACCAAAATCCCTTAACGTGAGTTTTCGTTCCACTG
AGCGTCAGACCCCGTAGAAAAGATCAAAGGATCTTCTTGAGATCCTTTTTTTCTGCGCGTAATCTGCTGC
TTGCAAACAAAAAAACCACCGCTACCAGCGGTGGTTTGTTTGCCGGATCAAGAGCTACCAACTCTTTTTC
CGAAGGTAACTGGCTTCAGCAGAGCGCAGATACCAAATACTGTTCTTCTAGTGTAGCCGTAGTTAGGCCA
CCACTTCAAGAACTCTGTATCACCGCCTACATACCTCGCTCTGCTAATCCTGTTACCAGTGGCTGCTGCC
AGTGGCGATAAGTCGTGTCTTACCGGGTTGGACTCAAGACGATAGTTACCGGATAAGGCGCAGCGGTCGG
GCTGAACGGGGGGTTCGTGCACACAGCCCAGCTTGGAGCGAACGACCTACACCGAACTGAGATACCTACA
GCGTGAGCTATGAGAAAGCGCCACGCTTCCCGAAGGGAGAAAGGCGGACAGGTATCCGGTAAGCGGCAGG
GTCGGAACAGGAGAGCGCACGAGGGAGCTTCCAGGGGGAAACGCCTGGTATCTTTATAGTCCTGTCGGGT
TTCGCCACCTCTGACTTGAGCGTCGATTTTTGTGATGCTCGTCAGGGGGGCGGAGCCTATGGAAAAACGC
CAGCAACGCGGCCTTTTTACGGTTCCTGGCCTTTTGCTGGCCTTTTGCTCACATGTTCTTTCCTGCGTTA
TCCCCTGATTCTGTGGATAACCGTATTACCGCCATGCAT
Features (pLannotate 1.2.2; 15 found; start..end, strand, type, name):
     61..364     +  enhancer       CMV enhancer: human cytomegalovirus immediate early enhancer
    365..568     +  promoter       CMV promoter: human cytomegalovirus (CMV) immediate early promoter
    613..1329    +  CDS            Venus: Venus is a basic (constitutively fluorescent) yellow fluorescent protein published in 2002, derived from Aequorea victoria. It is reported to be a rapidly-maturing weak dimer with moderate acid sensitivity.
   1354..1833    +  CDS            BIK: BIK_HUMAN - Also known as NBK. Experimental evidence at protein level: Swiss-Prot protein existence level 1. Accelerates programmed cell death. Association to the apoptosis repressors Bcl-X(L), BHRF1, Bcl-2 or its adenovirus homolog E1B 19k protein suppresses this death-promoting activity. Does not interact with BAX. From Homo sapiens (Human).
   1837..1889    +  misc_feature   MCS: multiple cloning site
   1906..1990    +  CDS            large T antigen (fragment): large T antigen from SV40 (simian virus 40)
   2013..2134    +  polyA_signal   SV40 poly(A) signal: SV40 polyadenylation signal
   2168..2596    -  rep_origin     f1 ori (sequence partly withheld): f1 bacteriophage origin of replication; arrow indicates direction of (+) strand synthesis
   2623..2727    +  promoter       AmpR promoter: bla
   2729..3086    +  promoter       SV40 promoter: SV40 enhancer and early promoter
   3121..3915    +  CDS            NeoR/KanR: aminoglycoside phosphotransferase from Tn5; aph(3')-II (or nptII); confers resistance to neomycin, kanamycin, and G418 (Geneticin®)
   3936..4088    +  CDS            ble (fragment): BLE_KLEPN - Experimental evidence at protein level: Swiss-Prot protein existence level 1. Binding protein with a strong affinity to the bleomycin family of antibiotics. Binds to CL990; an antimitotic-antibiotic compound. From Klebsiella pneumoniae.
   4147..4194    +  polyA_signal   HSV TK poly(A) signal: herpes simplex virus thymidine kinase polyadenylation signal (Cole and Stacy, 1985)
   4285..4301    -  polyA_signal   bGH poly(A) signal (fragment): bovine growth hormone polyadenylation signal
   4523..5111    +  rep_origin     ori: high-copy-number ColE1/pMB1/pBR322/pUC origin of replication
