[The description below was written by a language model from this plasmid's Addgene catalogue record and pLannotate feature annotations shown in this document.]
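Description:
Venus-Bik-L61G-pEGFP-C1 is a 5.2 kb mammalian expression plasmid built on the pEGFP-C1 backbone, in which the yellow fluorescent protein Venus occupies the fluorescent protein position and is fused to the N-terminus of human BIK (Bcl-2-interacting killer, also called NBK). The fusion is transcribed from the human cytomegalovirus immediate early enhancer and promoter and terminated by the SV40 polyadenylation signal, with a remnant of the multiple cloning site lying just downstream of the BIK coding sequence. According to the depositor, a flexible eight-residue linker joins the two proteins, and the Venus carries an F224R substitution intended to make it monomeric.

BIK is a pro-apoptotic BH3-only member of the Bcl-2 family whose death-promoting activity is suppressed by association with anti-apoptotic proteins such as Bcl-2 and Bcl-XL. Here leucine 61 in the BH3 domain is replaced with glycine to disrupt that binding, and the mutation was introduced into a corresponding Venus-Bik parent plasmid. The record gives no specific application beyond expressing this fusion by transfection. It would naturally serve as a binding-deficient counterpart to the parent construct in fluorescence-based studies of Bik localisation, interactions and apoptotic function.

The plasmid replicates in E. coli at high copy from a ColE1/pUC-type origin and also carries an f1 origin. A single Tn5 aminoglycoside phosphotransferase gene is driven by tandem bacterial (bla) and SV40 early promoters and followed by the HSV TK polyadenylation signal. It confers kanamycin resistance in bacteria and G418 resistance in mammalian cells. The short large T antigen, ble and bGH poly(A) fragments in the annotation appear to be backbone remnants rather than functional elements.
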