Addgene plasmid #177426: Venus-Bik-L61G-pEGFP-C1
Purpose: To express Venus fused to the N-terminus of the Bcl-2 family protein, Bik, with L61G mutation in BH3 domain to disrupt binding anti-apoptotic proteins. Mutation made to Addgene #166737.
Depositing lab: David Andrews. Depositing organization: Sunnybrook Research Institute.
Backbone
  Vector backbone: pEGFP-C1
  Vector type: Mammalian Expression
  Selectable markers: Neomycin (select with G418)
Growth in bacteria
  Bacterial resistance: Kanamycin, 50 μg/mL
  Growth temperature: 37°C
  Growth strain: DH5alpha
  Copy number: High Copy
Gene/Insert
  Gene/Insert name: Bik, Bcl-2-interacting killer, or Apoptosis inducer NBK (alt name: VBik-L61G, V-Bik-L61G, Venus-Bik-L61G)
  Species: H. sapiens (human)
  Mutation: Leucine 61 replaced with glycine
  Entrez Gene: BIK (a.k.a. BIP1, BP4, NBK)
  Promoter: CMV
  Tag / fusion protein: Venus (N terminal on insert)
  Cloning method: Restriction Enzyme
  Sequencing primers: 5′ TGACGCAAATGGGCGGTAGG; 3′ TCGCCCTTTGACGTTGGAGTCCAC
Resource information
  A portion of this plasmid was derived from a plasmid made by: Bik sequence aligns with H. sapiens BCL2 interacting killer (BIK), mRNA; NCBI Reference Sequence: NM_001197.5. Venus sequence received from Dr. Ray Truant (McMaster University).
Terms and licenses: Academic/Nonprofit Terms; Industry Terms: Not Available to Industry
Depositor comments: Transfection of this plasmid will express Venus-fused to the N-terminus of Bik-L61G. There is a flexible, 8 aa linker "SGLRSRGG", between Venus and Bik-L61G. This Venus protein contains an F224R mutation to make it monomeric.
How to cite: Venus-Bik-L61G-pEGFP-C1 was a gift from David Andrews (Addgene plasmid # 177426 ; http://n2t.net/addgene:177426 ; RRID:Addgene_177426)
